>Addgene plasmid #246572 | pX459-Arf1 gRNA | addgene full sequence | sequence record 494461 | Addgene NGS Result
GAGGGCCTATTTCCCATGATTCCTTCATATTTGCATATACGATACAAGGCTGTTAGAGAGATAATTGGAA
TTAATTTGACTGTAAACACAAAGATATTAGTACAAAATACGTGACGTAGAAAGTAATAATTTCTTGGGTA
GTTTGCAGTTTTAAAATTATGTTTTAAAATGGACTATCATATGCTTACCGTAACTTGAAAGTATTTCGAT
TTCTTGGCTTTATATATCTTGTGGAAAGGACGAAACACCGAAAAGAAATGCGCATTCTCAGTTTTAGAGC
TAGAAATAGCAAGTTAAAATAAGGCTAGTCCGTTATCAACTTGAAAAAGTGGCACCGAGTCGGTGCTTTT
TTGTTTTAGAGCTAGAAATAGCAAGTTAAAATAAGGCTAGTCCGTTTTTAGCGCGTGCGCCAATTCTGCA
GACAAATGGCTCTAGAGGTACCCGTTACATAACTTACGGTAAATGGCCCGCCTGGCTGACCGCCCAACGA
CCCCCGCCCATTGACGTCAATAGTAACGCCAATAGGGACTTTCCATTGACGTCAATGGGTGGAGTATTTA
CGGTAAACTGCCCACTTGGCAGTACATCAAGTGTATCATATGCCAAGTACGCCCCCTATTGACGTCAATG
ACGGTAAATGGCCCGCCTGGCATTGTGCCCAGTACATGACCTTATGGGACTTTCCTACTTGGCAGTACAT
CTACGTATTAGTCATCGCTATTACCATGGTCGAGGTGAGCCCCACGTTCTGCTTCACTCTCCCCATCTCC
CCCCCCTCCCCACCCCCAATTTTGTATTTATTTATTTTTTAATTATTTTGTGCAGCGATGGGGGCGGGGG
GGGGGGGGGGGGGGGGCGCCGGGGGGGGGGGGGGGGGGGGGGGGGGGGGGGGGGGGGGGGGGGGGGGGGG
GGGGGGGGGGGGCGGGCGCCGGGGGGGGGGGGGGGGGGCGAGGGGCGGGGCGGGGCGAGGCGGAGAGGTG
CGGCGGCAGCCAATCAGAGCGGCGCGCTCCGAAAGTTTCCTTTTATGGCGAGGCGGCGGCGGCGGCGGCC
CTATAAAAAGCGAAGCGCGCGGCGGGCGGGAGTCGCTGCGCGCTGCCTTCGCCCCGTGCCCCGCTCCGCC
GCCGCCTCGCGCCGCCCGCCCCGGCTCTGACTGACCGCGTTACTCCCACAGGTGAGCGGGCGGGACGGCC
CTTCTCCTCCGGGCTGTAATTAGCTGAGCAAGAGGTAAGGGTTTAAGGGATGGTTGGTTGGTGGGGTATT
AATGTTTAATTACCTGGAGCACCTGCCTGAAATCACTTTTTTTCAGGTTGGACCGGTGCCACCATGGACT
ATAAGGACCACGACGGAGACTACAAGGATCATGATATTGATTACAAAGACGATGACGATAAGATGGCCCC
AAAGAAGAAGCGGAAGGTCGGTATCCACGGAGTCCCAGCAGCCGACAAGAAGTACAGCATCGGCCTGGAC
ATCGGCACCAACTCTGTGGGCTGGGCCGTGATCACCGACGAGTACAAGGTGCCCAGCAAGAAATTCAAGG
TGCTGGGCAACACCGACCGGCACAGCATCAAGAAGAACCTGATCGGAGCCCTGCTGTTCGACAGCGGCGA
AACAGCCGAGGCCACCCGGCTGAAGAGAACCGCCAGAAGAAGATACACCAGACGGAAGAACCGGATCTGC
TATCTGCAAGAGATCTTCAGCAACGAGATGGCCAAGGTGGACGACAGCTTCTTCCACAGACTGGAAGAGT
CCTTCCTGGTGGAAGAGGATAAGAAGCACGAGCGGCACCCCATCTTCGGCAACATCGTGGACGAGGTGGC
CTACCACGAGAAGTACCCCACCATCTACCACCTGAGAAAGAAACTGGTGGACAGCACCGACAAGGCCGAC
CTGCGGCTGATCTATCTGGCCCTGGCCCACATGATCAAGTTCCGGGGCCACTTCCTGATCGAGGGCGACC
TGAACCCCGACAACAGCGACGTGGACAAGCTGTTCATCCAGCTGGTGCAGACCTACAACCAGCTGTTCGA
GGAAAACCCCATCAACGCCAGCGGCGTGGACGCCAAGGCCATCCTGTCTGCCAGACTGAGCAAGAGCAGA
CGGCTGGAAAATCTGATCGCCCAGCTGCCCGGCGAGAAGAAGAATGGCCTGTTCGGAAACCTGATTGCCC
TGAGCCTGGGCCTGACCCCCAACTTCAAGAGCAACTTCGACCTGGCCGAGGATGCCAAACTGCAGCTGAG
CAAGGACACCTACGACGACGACCTGGACAACCTGCTGGCCCAGATCGGCGACCAGTACGCCGACCTGTTT
CTGGCCGCCAAGAACCTGTCCGACGCCATCCTGCTGAGCGACATCCTGAGAGTGAACACCGAGATCACCA
AGGCCCCCCTGAGCGCCTCTATGATCAAGAGATACGACGAGCACCACCAGGACCTGACCCTGCTGAAAGC
TCTCGTGCGGCAGCAGCTGCCTGAGAAGTACAAAGAGATTTTCTTCGACCAGAGCAAGAACGGCTACGCC
GGCTACATTGACGGCGGAGCCAGCCAGGAAGAGTTCTACAAGTTCATCAAGCCCATCCTGGAAAAGATGG
ACGGCACCGAGGAACTGCTCGTGAAGCTGAACAGAGAGGACCTGCTGCGGAAGCAGCGGACCTTCGACAA
CGGCAGCATCCCCCACCAGATCCACCTGGGAGAGCTGCACGCCATTCTGCGGCGGCAGGAAGATTTTTAC
CCATTCCTGAAGGACAACCGGGAAAAGATCGAGAAGATCCTGACCTTCCGCATCCCCTACTACGTGGGCC
CTCTGGCCAGGGGAAACAGCAGATTCGCCTGGATGACCAGAAAGAGCGAGGAAACCATCACCCCCTGGAA
CTTCGAGGAAGTGGTGGACAAGGGCGCTTCCGCCCAGAGCTTCATCGAGCGGATGACCAACTTCGATAAG
AACCTGCCCAACGAGAAGGTGCTGCCCAAGCACAGCCTGCTGTACGAGTACTTCACCGTGTATAACGAGC
TGACCAAAGTGAAATACGTGACCGAGGGAATGAGAAAGCCCGCCTTCCTGAGCGGCGAGCAGAAAAAGGC
CATCGTGGACCTGCTGTTCAAGACCAACCGGAAAGTGACCGTGAAGCAGCTGAAAGAGGACTACTTCAAG
AAAATCGAGTGCTTCGACTCCGTGGAAATCTCCGGCGTGGAAGATCGGTTCAACGCCTCCCTGGGCACAT
ACCACGATCTGCTGAAAATTATCAAGGACAAGGACTTCCTGGACAATGAGGAAAACGAGGACATTCTGGA
AGATATCGTGCTGACCCTGACACTGTTTGAGGACAGAGAGATGATCGAGGAACGGCTGAAAACCTATGCC
CACCTGTTCGACGACAAAGTGATGAAGCAGCTGAAGCGGCGGAGATACACCGGCTGGGGCAGGCTGAGCC
GGAAGCTGATCAACGGCATCCGGGACAAGCAGTCCGGCAAGACAATCCTGGATTTCCTGAAGTCCGACGG
CTTCGCCAACAGAAACTTCATGCAGCTGATCCACGACGACAGCCTGACCTTTAAAGAGGACATCCAGAAA
GCCCAGGTGTCCGGCCAGGGCGATAGCCTGCACGAGCACATTGCCAATCTGGCCGGCAGCCCCGCCATTA
AGAAGGGCATCCTGCAGACAGTGAAGGTGGTGGACGAGCTCGTGAAAGTGATGGGCCGGCACAAGCCCGA
GAACATCGTGATCGAAATGGCCAGAGAGAACCAGACCACCCAGAAGGGACAGAAGAACAGCCGCGAGAGA
ATGAAGCGGATCGAAGAGGGCATCAAAGAGCTGGGCAGCCAGATCCTGAAAGAACACCCCGTGGAAAACA
CCCAGCTGCAGAACGAGAAGCTGTACCTGTACTACCTGCAGAATGGGCGGGATATGTACGTGGACCAGGA
ACTGGACATCAACCGGCTGTCCGACTACGATGTGGACCATATCGTGCCTCAGAGCTTTCTGAAGGACGAC
TCCATCGACAACAAGGTGCTGACCAGAAGCGACAAGAACCGGGGCAAGAGCGACAACGTGCCCTCCGAAG
AGGTCGTGAAGAAGATGAAGAACTACTGGCGGCAGCTGCTGAACGCCAAGCTGATTACCCAGAGAAAGTT
CGACAATCTGACCAAGGCCGAGAGAGGCGGCCTGAGCGAACTGGATAAGGCCGGCTTCATCAAGAGACAG
CTGGTGGAAACCCGGCAGATCACAAAGCACGTGGCACAGATCCTGGACTCCCGGATGAACACTAAGTACG
ACGAGAATGACAAGCTGATCCGGGAAGTGAAAGTGATCACCCTGAAGTCCAAGCTGGTGTCCGATTTCCG
GAAGGATTTCCAGTTTTACAAAGTGCGCGAGATCAACAACTACCACCACGCCCACGACGCCTACCTGAAC
GCCGTCGTGGGAACCGCCCTGATCAAAAAGTACCCTAAGCTGGAAAGCGAGTTCGTGTACGGCGACTACA
AGGTGTACGACGTGCGGAAGATGATCGCCAAGAGCGAGCAGGAAATCGGCAAGGCTACCGCCAAGTACTT
CTTCTACAGCAACATCATGAACTTTTTCAAGACCGAGATTACCCTGGCCAACGGCGAGATCCGGAAGCGG
CCTCTGATCGAGACAAACGGCGAAACCGGGGAGATCGTGTGGGATAAGGGCCGGGATTTTGCCACCGTGC
GGAAAGTGCTGAGCATGCCCCAAGTGAATATCGTGAAAAAGACCGAGGTGCAGACAGGCGGCTTCAGCAA
AGAGTCTATCCTGCCCAAGAGGAACAGCGATAAGCTGATCGCCAGAAAGAAGGACTGGGACCCTAAGAAG
TACGGCGGCTTCGACAGCCCCACCGTGGCCTATTCTGTGCTGGTGGTGGCCAAAGTGGAAAAGGGCAAGT
CCAAGAAACTGAAGAGTGTGAAAGAGCTGCTGGGGATCACCATCATGGAAAGAAGCAGCTTCGAGAAGAA
TCCCATCGACTTTCTGGAAGCCAAGGGCTACAAAGAAGTGAAAAAGGACCTGATCATCAAGCTGCCTAAG
TACTCCCTGTTCGAGCTGGAAAACGGCCGGAAGAGAATGCTGGCCTCTGCCGGCGAACTGCAGAAGGGAA
ACGAACTGGCCCTGCCCTCCAAATATGTGAACTTCCTGTACCTGGCCAGCCACTATGAGAAGCTGAAGGG
CTCCCCCGAGGATAATGAGCAGAAACAGCTGTTTGTGGAACAGCACAAGCACTACCTGGACGAGATCATC
GAGCAGATCAGCGAGTTCTCCAAGAGAGTGATCCTGGCCGACGCTAATCTGGACAAAGTGCTGTCCGCCT
ACAACAAGCACCGGGATAAGCCCATCAGAGAGCAGGCCGAGAATATCATCCACCTGTTTACCCTGACCAA
TCTGGGAGCCCCTGCCGCCTTCAAGTACTTTGACACCACCATCGACCGGAAGAGGTACACCAGCACCAAA
GAGGTGCTGGACGCCACCCTGATCCACCAGAGCATCACCGGCCTGTACGAGACACGGATCGACCTGTCTC
AGCTGGGAGGCGACAAAAGGCCGGCGGCCACGAAAAAGGCCGGCCAGGCAAAAAAGAAAAAGGAATTCGG
CAGTGGAGAGGGCAGAGGAAGTCTGCTAACATGCGGTGACGTCGAGGAGAATCCTGGCCCAATGACCGAG
TACAAGCCCACGGTGCGCCTCGCCACCCGCGACGACGTCCCCAGGGCCGTACGCACCCTCGCCGCCGCGT
TCGCCGACTACCCCGCCACGCGCCACACCGTCGATCCGGACCGCCACATCGAGCGGGTCACCGAGCTGCA
AGAACTCTTCCTCACGCGCGTCGGGCTCGACATCGGCAAGGTGTGGGTCGCGGACGACGGCGCCGCGGTG
GCGGTCTGGACCACGCCGGAGAGCGTCGAAGCGGGGGCGGTGTTCGCCGAGATCGGCCCGCGCATGGCCG
AGTTGAGCGGTTCCCGGCTGGCCGCGCAGCAACAGATGGAAGGCCTCCTGGCGCCGCACCGGCCCAAGGA
GCCCGCGTGGTTCCTGGCCACCGTCGGAGTCTCGCCCGACCACCAGGGCAAGGGTCTGGGCAGCGCCGTC
GTGCTCCCCGGAGTGGAGGCGGCCGAGCGCGCCGGGGTGCCCGCCTTCCTGGAGACCTCCGCGCCCCGCA
ACCTCCCCTTCTACGAGCGGCTCGGCTTCACCGTCACCGCCGACGTCGAGGTGCCCGAAGGACCGCGCAC
CTGGTGCATGACCCGCAAGCCCGGTGCCTGAGAATTCTAACTAGAGCTCGCTGATCAGCCTCGACTGTGC
CTTCTAGTTGCCAGCCATCTGTTGTTTGCCCCTCCCCCGTGCCTTCCTTGACCCTGGAAGGTGCCACTCC
CACTGTCCTTTCCTAATAAAATGAGGAAATTGCATCGCATTGTCTGAGTAGGTGTCATTCTATTCTGGGG
GGTGGGGTGGGGCAGGACAGCAAGGGGGAGGATTGGGAAGAGAATAGCAGGCATGCTGGGGAGCGGCCGC
AGGAACCCCTAGTGATGGAGTTGGCCACTCCCTCTCTGCGCGCTCGCTCGCTCACTGAGGCCGGGCGACC
AAAGGTCGCCCGACGCCCGGGCTTTGCCCGGGCGGCCTCAGTGAGCGAGCGAGCGCGCAGCTGCCTGCAG
GGGCGCCTGATGCGGTATTTTCTCCTTACGCATCTGTGCGGTATTTCACACCGCATA
[95 nt withheld, positions 6708-6802]
T
[46 nt withheld, positions 6804-6849]
C
[141 nt withheld, positions 6851-6991]
CCTTTGACGTTGGAGTCCACGTTCTTT
[37 nt withheld, positions 7019-7055]
ACTCTATCTCGGGCTATTCTTTTGATTTATAAGGGATTTTGCCGATTTCGGTCTATTGGTTAAAAAATGA
GCTGATTTAACAAAAATTTAACGCGAATTTTAACAAAATATTAACGTTTACAATTTTATGGTGCACTCTC
AGTACAATCTGCTCTGATGCCGCATAGTTAAGCCAGCCCCGACACCCGCCAACACCCGCTGACGCGCCCT
GACGGGCTTGTCTGCTCCCGGCATCCGCTTACAGACAAGCTGTGACCGTCTCCGGGAGCTGCATGTGTCA
GAGGTTTTCACCGTCATCACCGAAACGCGCGAGACGAAAGGGCCTCGTGATACGCCTATTTTTATAGGTT
AATGTCATGATAATAATGGTTTCTTAGACGTCAGGTGGCACTTTTCGGGGAAATGTGCGCGGAACCCCTA
TTTGTTTATTTTTCTAAATACATTCAAATATGTATCCGCTCATGAGACAATAACCCTGATAAATGCTTCA
ATAATATTGAAAAAGGAAGAGTATGAGTATTCAACATTTCCGTGTCGCCCTTATTCCCTTTTTTGCGGCA
TTTTGCCTTCCTGTTTTTGCTCACCCAGAAACGCTGGTGAAAGTAAAAGATGCTGAAGATCAGTTGGGTG
CACGAGTGGGTTACATCGAACTGGATCTCAACAGCGGTAAGATCCTTGAGAGTTTTCGCCCCGAAGAACG
TTTTCCAATGATGAGCACTTTTAAAGTTCTGCTATGTGGCGCGGTATTATCCCGTATTGACGCCGGGCAA
GAGCAACTCGGTCGCCGCATACACTATTCTCAGAATGACTTGGTTGAGTACTCACCAGTCACAGAAAAGC
ATCTTACGGATGGCATGACAGTAAGAGAATTATGCAGTGCTGCCATAACCATGAGTGATAACACTGCGGC
CAACTTACTTCTGACAACGATCGGAGGACCGAAGGAGCTAACCGCTTTTTTGCACAACATGGGGGATCAT
GTAACTCGCCTTGATCGTTGGGAACCGGAGCTGAATGAAGCCATACCAAACGACGAGCGTGACACCACGA
TGCCTGTAGCAATGGCAACAACGTTGCGCAAACTATTAACTGGCGAACTACTTACTCTAGCTTCCCGGCA
ACAATTAATAGACTGGATGGAGGCGGATAAAGTTGCAGGACCACTTCTGCGCTCGGCCCTTCCGGCTGGC
TGGTTTATTGCTGATAAATCTGGAGCCGGTGAGCGTGGAAGCCGCGGTATCATTGCAGCACTGGGGCCAG
ATGGTAAGCCCTCCCGTATCGTAGTTATCTACACGACGGGGAGTCAGGCAACTATGGATGAACGAAATAG
ACAGATCGCTGAGATAGGTGCCTCACTGATTAAGCATTGGTAACTGTCAGACCAAGTTTACTCATATATA
CTTTAGATTGATTTAAAACTTCATTTTTAATTTAAAAGGATCTAGGTGAAGATCCTTTTTGATAATCTCA
TGACCAAAATCCCTTAACGTGAGTTTTCGTTCCACTGAGCGTCAGACCCCGTAGAAAAGATCAAAGGATC
TTCTTGAGATCCTTTTTTTCTGCGCGTAATCTGCTGCTTGCAAACAAAAAAACCACCGCTACCAGCGGTG
GTTTGTTTGCCGGATCAAGAGCTACCAACTCTTTTTCCGAAGGTAACTGGCTTCAGCAGAGCGCAGATAC
CAAATACTGTTCTTCTAGTGTAGCCGTAGTTAGGCCACCACTTCAAGAACTCTGTAGCACCGCCTACATA
CCTCGCTCTGCTAATCCTGTTACCAGTGGCTGCTGCCAGTGGCGATAAGTCGTGTCTTACCGGGTTGGAC
TCAAGACGATAGTTACCGGATAAGGCGCAGCGGTCGGGCTGAACGGGGGGTTCGTGCACACAGCCCAGCT
TGGAGCGAACGACCTACACCGAACTGAGATACCTACAGCGTGAGCTATGAGAAAGCGCCACGCTTCCCGA
AGGGAGAAAGGCGGACAGGTATCCGGTAAGCGGCAGGGTCGGAACAGGAGAGCGCACGAGGGAGCTTCCA
GGGGGAAACGCCTGGTATCTTTATAGTCCTGTCGGGTTTCGCCACCTCTGACTTGAGCGTCGATTTTTGT
GATGCTCGTCAGGGGGGCGGAGCCTATGGAAAAACGCCAGCAACGCGGCCTTTTTACGGTTCCTGGCCTT
TTGCTGGCCTTTTGCTCACATGT
Features (pLannotate 1.2.2; 21 found; start..end, strand, type, name):
      1..241     +  promoter       U6 promoter: RNA polymerase III promoter for human U6 snRNA
    271..346     +  misc_RNA       gRNA scaffold: guide RNA scaffold for the Streptococcus pyogenes CRISPR/Cas9 system
    353..396     +  misc_RNA       gRNA scaffold (fragment): guide RNA scaffold for the Streptococcus pyogenes CRISPR/Cas9 system
    443..728     +  enhancer       CMV enhancer: human cytomegalovirus immediate early enhancer; contains an 18-bp deletion relative to the standard CMV enhancer
    730..858     +  promoter       chicken β-actin promoter (fragment): contains a 21-bp deletion relative to the standard chicken β-actin promoter
    861..882     +  promoter       chicken β-actin promoter (fragment): No description available
    901..1078    +  promoter       chicken β-actin promoter (fragment): No description available
   1079..1306    +  intron         hybrid intron: hybrid between chicken β-actin (CBA) and minute virus of mice (MMV) introns (Gray et al., 2011)
   1444..3045    +  CDS            Cas9(N): N-terminal portion of Streptococcus pyogenes Cas9 (Zetsche et al., 2015)
   3046..5544    +  CDS            Cas9(C): C-terminal portion of Streptococcus pyogenes Cas9 (Zetsche et al., 2015)
   5545..5592    +  CDS            nucleoplasmin NLS: bipartite nuclear localization signal from nucleoplasmin
   5662..6261    +  CDS            PuroR (fragment): puromycin N-acetyltransferase; pac from Streptomyces; confers resistance to puromycin
   6295..6406    +  polyA_signal   bGH poly(A) signal: bovine growth hormone polyadenylation signal
   6511..6651    +  repeat_region  AAV2 ITR: inverted terminal repeat of adeno-associated virus serotype 2 inverted
   6656..6707    -  misc_feature   bom (fragment): basis of mobility region from pBR322
   6726..7181    +  rep_origin     f1 ori (sequence partly withheld): f1 bacteriophage origin of replication; arrow indicates direction of (+) strand synthesis
   7182..7231    -  misc_feature   bom (fragment): basis of mobility region from pBR322
   7333..7368    -  CDS            rop (fragment): Rop protein, which maintains plasmids at low copy number; rop
   7463..7567    +  promoter       AmpR promoter: bla
   7568..8428    +  CDS            AmpR: β-lactamase; bla; confers resistance to ampicillin, carbenicillin, and related antibiotics
   8599..9187    +  rep_origin     ori: high-copy-number ColE1/pMB1/pBR322/pUC origin of replication
