[The description below was written by a language model from this plasmid's Addgene catalogue record and pLannotate feature annotations shown in this document.]
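Description:
pX459-Arf1 gRNA is an all-in-one mammalian CRISPR/Cas9 expression plasmid built on the pX459 backbone. It co-expresses Streptococcus pyogenes Cas9 and a single guide RNA directed against the mouse Arf1 gene. The 20-nt guide was introduced as a synthetic oligo by restriction cloning, placing it between the human U6 RNA polymerase III promoter and the SpCas9 gRNA scaffold so that a complete sgRNA is transcribed. A second, partial scaffold annotation lies just downstream of the first.

The rest of the payload is the CBh-SpCas9-T2A-Puro cassette noted by the depositor. A hybrid promoter made of the CMV enhancer, chicken β-actin promoter segments and a hybrid CBA/MVM intron drives the Cas9 coding sequence, which the annotation software splits into N- and C-terminal portions and which carries a C-terminal nucleoplasmin nuclear localization signal. According to the depositor comment, a T2A self-cleaving peptide, not separately annotated in the feature table, links Cas9 to puromycin N-acetyltransferase. Both proteins therefore come from one transcript, terminated by the bGH polyadenylation signal, and transfected cells can be enriched with puromycin.

A single AAV2 ITR annotation follows the cassette. With only one ITR listed, the record does not support use as an AAV packaging vector. In bacteria the plasmid is maintained through a high-copy ColE1/pUC-type origin and ampicillin resistance (bla), and an f1 origin is also present. The short bom and rop annotations are only fragments.

The stated purpose is Cas9-mediated targeting of Arf1 in mouse cells. The associated publication concerns WNT7A/B co-receptor signaling to β-catenin in brain endothelial cells.
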