Addgene plasmid #246572: pX459-Arf1 gRNA
Purpose: CRISPR vector co-expressing Cas9 and a mouse Arf1 gRNA
Depositing lab: Mario Vallon. Depositing organization: Julius-Maximilians-Universitaet Wuerzburg. Publication: WNT7A/B assemble a GPR124-RECK-LRP5/6 co-receptor complex to activate beta-catenin signaling in brain endothelial cells. Heiden R, Hannig L, Kuo CJ, Ergun S, Braunger BM, Vallon M. J Biol Chem. 2025 Sep 4:110682. doi: 10.1016/j.jbc.2025.110682. PubMed 40914247.
Backbone
  Vector backbone: pX459
  Vector type: CRISPR
  Selectable markers: Puromycin
Growth in bacteria
  Bacterial resistance: Ampicillin, 100 μg/mL
  Growth temperature: 37°C
  Growth strain: DH5alpha
  Copy number: High Copy
Gene/Insert
  Gene/Insert name: Arf1 gRNA
  gRNA/shRNA sequence: AAAAGAAATGCGCATTCTCA
  Species: M. musculus (mouse)
  Insert size (bp): 20
  Entrez Gene: Arf1
  Promoter: U6
  Cloning method: Restriction Enzyme; 5′ cloning site Unspecified (unknown if destroyed)
Resource information
  A portion of this plasmid was derived from a plasmid made by: Synthetic oligo
Terms and licenses: Academic/Nonprofit Terms; Industry Terms: Not Available to Industry
Depositor comments: CBh-SpCas9-T2A-Puro cassette on backbone
How to cite: pX459-Arf1 gRNA was a gift from Mario Vallon (Addgene plasmid # 246572 ; http://n2t.net/addgene:246572 ; RRID:Addgene_246572)
